>Addgene plasmid #148279 | pnEA-NpM-Hs4EBP3_36-67-GB1_AA | depositor full sequence | sequence record 290727 | Full Sequence
TTCTTGAAGACGAAAGGGCCTCGTGATACGCCTATTTTTATAGGTTAATGTCATGATAATAATGGTTTCT
TAGACGTCAGGTGGCACTTTTCGGGGAAATGTGCGCGGAACCCCTATTTGTTTATTTTTCTAAATACATT
CAAATATGTATCCGCTCATGAGACAATAACCCTGATAAATGCTTCAATAATATTGAAAAAGGAAGAGTAT
GAGTATTCAACATTTCCGTGTCGCCCTTATTCCCTTTTTTGCGGCATTTTGCCTTCCTGTTTTTGCTCAC
CCAGAAACGCTGGTGAAAGTAAAAGATGCTGAAGATCAGTTGGGTGCACGAGTGGGTTACATCGAACTGG
ATCTCAACAGCGGTAAGATCCTTGAGAGTTTTCGCCCCGAAGAACGTTTTCCAATGATGAGCACTTTTAA
AGTTCTGCTATGTGGCGCGGTATTATCCCGTGTTGACGCCGGGCAAGAGCAACTCGGTCGCCGCATACAC
TATTCTCAGAATGACTTGGTTGAGTACTCACCAGTCACAGAAAAGCATCTTACGGATGGCATGACAGTAA
GAGAATTATGCAGTGCTGCCATAACCATGAGTGATAACACTGCGGCCAACTTACTTCTGACAACGATCGG
AGGACCGAAGGAGCTAACCGCTTTTTTGCACAACATGGGGGATCATGTAACTCGCCTTGATCGTTGGGAA
CCGGAGCTGAATGAAGCCATACCAAACGACGAGCGTGACACCACGATGCCTGCAGCAATGGCAACAACGT
TGCGCAAACTATTAACTGGCGAACTACTTACTCTAGCTTCCCGGCAACAATTAATAGACTGGATGGAGGC
GGATAAAGTTGCAGGACCACTTCTGCGCTCGGCCCTTCCGGCTGGCTGGTTTATTGCTGATAAATCTGGA
GCCGGTGAGCGTGGGTCTCGCGGTATCATTGCAGCACTGGGGCCAGATGGTAAGCCCTCCCGTATCGTAG
TTATCTACACGACGGGGAGTCAGGCAACTATGGATGAACGAAATAGACAGATCGCTGAGATAGGTGCCTC
ACTGATTAAGCATTGGTAACTGTCAGACCAAGTTTACTCATATATACTTTAGATTGATTTAAAACTTCAT
TTTTAATTTAAAAGGATCTAGGTGAAGATCCTTTTTGATAATCTCATGACCAAAATCCCTTAACGTGAGT
TTTCGTTCCACTGAGCGTCAGACCCCGTAGAAAAGATCAAAGGATCTTCTTGAGATCCTTTTTTTCTGCG
CGTAATCTGCTGCTTGCAAACAAAAAAACCACCGCTACCAGCGGTGGTTTGTTTGCCGGATCAAGAGCTA
CCAACTCTTTTTCCGAAGGTAACTGGCTTCAGCAGAGCGCAGATACCAAATACTGTCCTTCTAGTGTAGC
CGTAGTTAGGCCACCACTTCAAGAACTCTGTAGCACCGCCTACATACCTCGCTCTGCTAATCCTGTTACC
AGTGGCTGCTGCCAGTGGCGATAAGTCGTGTCTTACCGGGTTGGACTCAAGACGATAGTTACCGGATAAG
GCGCAGCGGTCGGGCTGAACGGGGGGTTCGTGCACACAGCCCAGCTTGGAGCGAACGACCTACACCGAAC
TGAGATACCTACAGCGTGAGCTATGAGAAAGCGCCACGCTTCCCGAAGGGAGAAAGGCGGACAGGTATCC
GGTAAGCGGCAGGGTCGGAACAGGAGAGCGCACGAGGGAGCTTCCAGGGGGAAACGCCTGGTATCTTTAT
AGTCCTGTCGGGTTTCGCCACCTCTGACTTGAGCGTCGATTTTTGTGATGCTCGTCAGGGGGGCGGAGCC
TATGGAAAAACGCCAGCAACGCGGCCTTTTTACGGTTCCTGGCCTTTTGCTGGCCTTTTGCTCACATGTT
CTTTCCTGCGTTATCCCCTGATTCTGTGGATAACCGTATTACCGCCTTTGAGTGAGCTGATACCGCTCGC
CGCAGCCGAACGACCGAGCGCAGCGAGTCAGTGAGCGAGGAAGCGGAAGAGCGCCTGATGCGGTATTTTC
TCCTTACGCATCTGTGCGGTATTTCACACCGCATATATGGTGCACTCTCAGTACAATCTGCTCTGATGCC
GCATAGTTAAGCCAGTATACACTCCGCTATCGCTACGTGACTGGGTCATGGCTGCGCCCCGACACCCGCC
AACACCCGCTGACGCGCCCTGACGGGCTTGTCTGCTCCCGGCATCCGCTTACAGACAAGCTGTGACCGTC
TCCGGGAGCTGCATGTGTCAGAGGTTTTCACCGTCATCACCGAAACGCGCGAGGCAGCTGCGGTAAAGCT
CATCAGCGTGGTCGTGAAGCGATTCACAGATGTCTGCCTGTTCATCCGCGTCCAGCTCGTTGAGTTTCTC
CAGAAGCGTTAATGTCTGGCTTCTGATAAAGCGGGCCATGTTAAGGGCGGTTTTTTCCTGTTTGGTCACT
GATGCCTCCGTGTAAGGGGGATTTCTGTTCATGGGGGTAATGATACCGATGAAACGAGAGAGGATGCTCA
CGATACGGGTTACTGATGATGAACATGCCCGGTTACTGGAACGTTGTGAGGGTAAACAACTGGCGGTATG
GATGCGGCGGGACCAGAGAAAAATCACTCAGGGTCAATGCCAGCGCTTCGTTAATACAGATGTAGGTGTT
CCACAGGGTAGCCAGCAGCATCCTGCGATGCAGATCCGGAACATAATGGTGCAGGGCGCTGACTTCCGCG
TTTCCAGACTTTACGAAACACGGAAACCGAAGACCATTCATGTTGTTGCTCAGGTCGCAGACGTTTTGCA
GCAGCAGTCGCTTCACGTTCGCTCGCGTATCGGTGATTCATTCTGCTAACCAGTAAGGCAACCCCGCCAG
CCTAGCCGGGTCCTCAACGACAGGAGCACGATCATGCGCACCCGTGGCCAGGACCCAACGCTGCCCGAGA
TGCGCCGCGTGCGGCTGCTGGAGATGGCGGACGCGATGGATATGTTCTGCCAAGGGTTGGTTTGCGCATT
CACAGTTCTCCGCAAGAATTGATTGGCTCCAATTCTTGGAGTGGTGAATCCGTTAGCGAGGTGCCGCCGG
CTTCCATTCAGGTCGAGGTGGCCCGGCTCCATGCACCGCGACGCAACGCGGGGAGGCAGACAAGGTATAG
GGCGGCGCCTACAATCCATGCCAACCCGTTCCATGTGCTCGCCGAGGCGGCATAAATCGCCGTGACGATC
AGCGGTCCAGTGATCGAAGTTAGGCTGGTAAGAGCCGCGAGCGATCCTTGAAGCTGTCCCTGATGGTCGT
CATCTACCTGCCTGGACAGCATGGCCTGCAACGCGGGCATCCCGATGCCGCCGGAAGCGAGAAGAATCAT
AATGGGGAAGGCCATCCAGCCTCGCGTCGCGAACGCCAGCAAGACGTAGCCCAGCGCGTCGGCCGCCATG
CCGGCGATAATGGCCTGCTTCTCGCCGAAACGTTTGGTGGCGGGACCAGTGACGAAGGCTTGAGCGAGGG
CGTGCAAGATTCCGAATACCGCAAGCGACAGGCCGATCATCGTCGCGCTCCAGCGAAAGCGGTCCTCGCC
GAAAATGACCCAGAGCGCTGCCGGCACCTGTCCTACGAGTTGCATGATAAAGAAGACAGTCATAAGTGCG
GCGACGATAGTCATGCCCCGCGCCCACCGGAAGGAGCTGACTGGGTTGAAGGCTCTCAAGGGCATCGGTC
GAGATCCCGGTGCCTAATGAGTGAGCTAACTTACATTAATTGCGTTGCGCTCACTGCCCGCTTTCCAGTC
GGGAAACCTGTCGTGCCAGCTGCATTAATGAATCGGCCAACGCGCGGGGAGAGGCGGTTTGCGTATTGGG
CGCCAGGGTGGTTTTTCTTTTCACCAGTGAGACGGGCAACAGCTGATTGCCCTTCACCGCCTGGCCCTGA
GAGAGTTGCAGCAAGCGGTCCACGCTGGTTTGCCCCAGCAGGCGAAAATCCTGTTTGATGGTGGTTAACG
GCGGGATATAACATGAGCTGTCTTCGGTATCGTCGTATCCCACTACCGAGATATCCGCACCAACGCGCAG
CCCGGACTCGGTAATGGCGCGCATTGCGCCCAGCGCCATCTGATCGTTGGCAACCAGCATCGCAGTGGGA
ACGATGCCCTCATTCAGCATTTGCATGGTTTGTTGAAAACCGGACATGGCACTCCAGTCGCCTTCCCGTT
CCGCTATCGGCTGAATTTGATTGCGAGTGAGATATTTATGCCAGCCAGCCAGACGCAGACGCGCCGAGAC
AGAACTTAATGGGCCCGCTAACAGCGCGATTTGCTGGTGACCCAATGCGACCAGATGCTCCACGCCCAGT
CGCGTACCGTCTTCATGGGAGAAAATAATACTGTTGATGGGTGTCTGGTCAGAGACATCAAGAAATAACG
CCGGAACATTAGTGCAGGCAGCTTCCACAGCAATGGCATCCTGGTCATCCAGCGGATAGTTAATGATCAG
CCCACTGACGCGTTGCGCGAGAAGATTGTGCACCGCCGCTTTACAGGCTTCGACGCCGCTTCGTTCTACC
ATCGACACCACCACGCTGGCACCCAGTTGATCGGCGCGAGATTTAATCGCCGCGACAATTTGCGACGGCG
CGTGCAGGGCCAGACTGGAGGTGGCAACGCCAATCAGCAACGACTGTTTGCCCGCCAGTTGTTGTGCCAC
GCGGTTGGGAATGTAATTCAGCTCCGCCATCGCCGCTTCCACTTTTTCCCGCGTTTTCGCAGAAACGTGG
CTGGCCTGGTTCACCACGCGGGAAACGGTCTGATAAGAGACACCGGCATACTCTGCGACATCGTATAACG
TTACTGGTTTCACATTCACCACCCTGAATTGACTCTCTTCCGGGCGCTATCATGCCATACCGCGAAAGGT
TTTGCGCCATTCGATGGTGTCCGGGATCTCGACGCTCTCCCTTATGCGACTCCTGCATTAGGAAGCAGCC
CAGTAGTAGGTTGAGGCCGTTGAGCACCGCCGCCGCAAGGAATGGTGCATGCAAGGAGATGGCGCCCAAC
AGTCCCCCGGCCACGGGGCCTGCCACCATACCCACGCCGAAACAAGCGCTCATGAGCCCGAAGTGGCGAG
CCCGATCTTCCCCATCGGTGATGTCGGCGATATAGGCGCCAGCAACCGCACCTGTGGCGCCGGTGATGCC
GGCCACGATGCGTCCGGCGTAGAGGATCGAGATCTCGATCCCGCGAAATTAATACGACTCACTATAGGGG
AATTGTGAGCGGATAACAATTCCCCACTAGTAATAATTTTGTTTAACTTTAAGAAGGAGATATACCATGG
AAACTGAAGAAGGTAAACTGGTAATCTGGATTAACGGCGATAAAGGCTATAACGGTCTCGCTGAAGTCGG
TAAGAAATTCGAGAAAGATACCGGAATTAAAGTCACCGTTGAGCATCCGGATAAACTGGAAGAGAAATTC
CCACAGGTTGCGGCAACTGGCGATGGCCCTGACATTATCTTCTGGGCACACGACCGCTTTGGTGGCTACG
CTCAATCTGGCCTGTTGGCTGAAATCACCCCGGACAAAGCGTTCCAGGACAAGCTGTATCCGTTTACCTG
GGATGCCGTACGTTACAACGGCAAGCTGATTGCTTACCCGATCGCTGTTGAAGCGTTATCGCTGATTTAT
AACAAAGACCTGCTGCCGAACCCGCCAAAAACCTGGGAAGAGATCCCGGCGCTGGATAAAGAACTGAAAG
CGAAAGGTAAGAGCGCCCTGATGTTCAACCTGCAAGAACCGTACTTCACCTGGCCGCTGATTGCTGCTGA
CGGGGGTTATGCGTTCAAGTATGAAAACGGCAAGTACGACATTAAAGACGTGGGCGTGGATAACGCTGGC
GCGAAAGCGGGTCTGACCTTCCTGGTTGACCTGATTAAAAACAAACACATGAATGCAGACACCGATTACT
CCATCGCAGAAGCTGCCTTTAATAAAGGCGAAACAGCGATGACCATCAACGGCCCGTGGGCATGGTCCAA
CATCGACACCAGCAAAGTGAATTATGGTGTAACGGTACTGCCGACCTTCAAGGGTCAACCATCCAAACCG
TTCGTTGGCGTGCTGAGCGCAGGTATTAACGCCGCCAGTCCGAACAAAGAGCTGGCAAAAGAGTTCCTCG
AAAACTATCTGCTGACTGATGAAGGTCTGGAAGCGGTTAATAAAGACAAACCGCTGGGTGCCGTAGCGCT
GAAGTCTTACGAGGAAGAGTTGGCGAAAGATCCACGTATTGCCGCCACGATGGAAAACGCCCAGAAAGGT
GAAATCATGCCGAACATCCCGCAGATGTCCGCTTTCTGGTATGCCGTGCGTACTGCGGTGATCAACGCCG
CCAGCGGTCGTCAGACTGTCGATGAAGCCCTTAAAGACGCGCAGACTGGTACCGGCAGCGGCCTGGAAGT
TCTGTTCCAGGGGCCCCATATGACCAGGATCATCTACGACCGAAAGTTCCTGCTGGAGTGCAAGAACTCA
CCCATTGCCCGGACACCCCCCTGCTGCCTCCCTCAGATTCCCGGGGTCGCTAGCATGCAGTACAAACTTA
TCCTGAACGGTAAAACCCTGAAAGGTGAAACCACCACCGAAGCTGTTGACGCTGCTACCGCGGAAAAAGT
TTTCAAACAGTACGCTAACGACAACGGTGTTGACGGTGAATGGACCTACGACGACGCTACCAAAACCTAC
ACCGTAACGGAATGACCTAGGAGATCCGGCTGCTAACAAAGCCCGAAAGGAAGCTGAGTTGGCTGCTGCC
ACCGCTGAGCAATAACTAGCATAACCCCTTGGGGCCTCTAAACGGGTCTTGAGGGGTTTTTTGCTGAAAG
GAGGAACTATATCCGGATATCCCGCAAGAGGCCCGGCAGTACCGGCATAACCAAGCCTATGCCTACAGCA
TCCAGGGTGACGGTGCCGAGGATGACGATGAGCGCATTGTTAGATTTCATACACGGTGCCTGACTGCGTT
AGCAATTTAACTGTGATAAACTACCGCATTAAAGCTTATCGATGATAAGCTGTCAAACATGAGAA
Features (pLannotate 1.2.2; 21 found; start..end, strand, type, name):
    104..208     +  promoter       AmpR promoter: bla
    209..1069    +  CDS            AmpR: β-lactamase; bla; confers resistance to ampicillin, carbenicillin, and related antibiotics
   1240..1828    +  rep_origin     ori: high-copy-number ColE1/pMB1/pBR322/pUC origin of replication
   2014..2156    -  misc_feature   bom: basis of mobility region from pBR322
   2258..2449    -  CDS            rop: Rop protein, which maintains plasmids at low copy number; rop
   2466..2846    +  CDS            YPB1_ECOLX: Protein predicted: Swiss-Prot protein existence level 4. From Escherichia coli.
   3088..3712    -  CDS            TcR (fragment): tetracycline efflux protein; tet; confers resistance to tetracycline
   3727..3748    -  protein_bind   CAP binding site: CAP binding activates transcription in the presence of cAMP. E. coli catabolite activator protein
   3761..4843    -  CDS            lacI: lac repressor; lacI; The lac repressor binds to the lac operator to inhibit transcription in E. coli. This inhibition can be relieved by adding lactose or isopropyl-β-D-thiogalactopyranoside (IPTG).
   4844..4921    -  promoter       lacI promoter: lacI
   4929..5208    -  CDS            TcR (fragment): tetracycline efflux protein; tet; confers resistance to tetracycline
   5230..5248    +  promoter       T7 promoter: promoter for bacteriophage T7 RNA polymerase
   5249..5273    +  protein_bind   lac operator: The lac repressor binds to the lac operator to inhibit transcription in E. coli. This inhibition can be relieved by adding lactose or isopropyl-β-D-thiogalactopyranoside (IPTG). lac repressor encoded by lacI
   5288..5310    +  RBS            RBS: efficient ribosome binding site from bacteriophage T7 gene 10 (Olins and Rangwala, 1989)
   5321..6417    +  CDS            MBP (fragment): maltose binding protein from E. coli; malE (mutated); This version of the gene does not encode a signal sequence, so MBP will remain in the cytosol.
   6466..6567    +  CDS            Eif4ebp3 (fragment): 4EBP3_MOUSE - Experimental evidence at protein level: Swiss-Prot protein existence level 1. Repressor of translation initiation that regulates EIF4E activity by preventing its assembly into the eIF4F complex: hypophosphorylated form competes with EIF4G1/EIF4G3 and strongly binds to EIF4E, leading to repress translation. In contrast, hyperphosphorylated form dissociates from EIF4E, allowing interaction between EIF4G1/EIF4G3 and EIF4E, leading to initiation of translation. From Mus musculus (Mouse).
   6571..6728    +  CDS            GB1 (fragment): B1 domain of Streptococcal protein G effective as a solubilizing fusion partner (Cheng and Patel, 2004)
   6749..6798    +  CDS            SET1 (fragment): solubility-enhancement tag derived from T7 phage gene 10B
   6806..6853    +  terminator     T7 terminator: transcription terminator for bacteriophage T7 RNA polymerase
   6876..6980    -  CDS            TcR (fragment): tetracycline efflux protein; tet; confers resistance to tetracycline
   7028..7056    -  promoter       tet promoter: E. coli promoter for tetracycline efflux protein gene
