[The description below was written by a language model from this plasmid's Addgene catalogue record and pLannotate feature annotations shown in this document.]
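Description:
pnEA-NpM-Hs4EBP3_36-67-GB1_AA is a 7,065 nt bacterial expression plasmid for producing a short fragment of human 4E-BP3 (EIF4EBP3), residues 36–67, in E. coli. The catalogue lists the backbone as unknown, but the annotated features show a pBR322/pET-like architecture: a ColE1/pMB1-family origin accompanied by the bom mobility region and the rop gene, which keeps copy number low (consistent with the "low copy" catalogue entry), an ampicillin resistance gene (bla) under its own promoter for selection, and several non-functional remnants of the tetracycline resistance gene and its promoter flanking the inserted cassettes.

Expression is driven by a T7 promoter followed by a lac operator and the phage T7 gene 10 ribosome binding site. A plasmid-borne lacI gene supplies repressor, so transcription should be IPTG-inducible in hosts that provide T7 RNA polymerase. The open reading frame begins with a maltose binding protein lacking its signal sequence, so it remains cytosolic. This is followed by the 4E-BP3 peptide and then the B1 domain of streptococcal protein G (GB1), a small solubility-enhancing partner, with a T7 terminator downstream. The annotation tool matched the insert to the mouse orthologue, but the record states the sequence was derived from the human transcript. A short match to a T7 gene 10-derived solubility tag is also annotated just before the terminator; whether it is translated is not clear from the record. Any protease cleavage sites between the fusion partners, and the meaning of the "AA" suffix, are not stated. The construct was deposited in connection with structural work on 4E-BP translational inhibitors bound to eIF4E, which suggests recombinant production of this region for binding or structural studies.
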