Addgene plasmid #148279: pnEA-NpM-Hs4EBP3_36-67-GB1_AA
Purpose: Bacterial Expression of Hs4EBP3_36-67
Depositing lab: Elisa Izaurralde. Depositing organization: Max Planck Institute for Developmental Biology. Publication: Molecular architecture of 4E-BP translational inhibitors bound to eIF4E. Peter D, Igreja C, Weber R, Wohlbold L, Weiler C, Ebertsch L, Weichenrieder O, Izaurralde E. Mol Cell. 2015 Mar 19;57(6):1074-87. doi: 10.1016/j.molcel.2015.01.017. Epub 2015 Feb 19. PubMed 25702871.
Backbone
  Vector backbone: Unknown
  Vector type: Bacterial Expression
Growth in bacteria
  Bacterial resistance: Ampicillin, 100 μg/mL
  Growth temperature: 37°C
  Growth strain: DH5alpha
  Copy number: Low Copy
Gene/Insert
  Gene/Insert name: Hs4EBP3_36-67
  Species: H. sapiens (human)
  Entrez Gene: EIF4EBP3 (a.k.a. 4E-BP3, 4EBP3)
  Cloning method: Unknown
Terms and licenses: Academic/Nonprofit Terms; Industry Terms: Not Available to Industry
Depositor comments: sequence extracted fromNCBI:NM_003732.2 Plasmids from this collection were made available to the research community and donated after the lab closed. Please note that the sequence provided by the depositing laboratory may be theoretical/predicted or based on Sanger sequencing results. There may be discrepancies between sequencing results obtained by Addgene and the depositor sequence. If an Addgene verified sequence is not available, please contact before placing your order to request that our lab fully sequence the plasmid.
How to cite: pnEA-NpM-Hs4EBP3_36-67-GB1_AA was a gift from Elisa Izaurralde (Addgene plasmid # 148279 ; http://n2t.net/addgene:148279 ; RRID:Addgene_148279)
